>Addgene plasmid #225168 | pHBJT017 | addgene full sequence | sequence record 446509 | Addgene NGS Result
AAAAAAAACACACAAAGGTCTAGCGGAATTTACAGAGGGTCTAGCAGAATTTACAAGTTTTCCAGCAAAG
GTCTAGCAGAATTTACAGATACCCACAACTCAAAGGAAAAGGACTAGTAATTATCATTGACTAGCCCATC
TCAATTGGTATAGTGATTAAAATCACCTAGACCAATTGAGATGTATGTCTGAATTAGTTGTTTTCAAAGC
AAATGAACTAGCGATTAGTCGCTATGACTTAACGGAGCATGAAACCAAGCTAATTTTATGCTGTGTGGCA
CTACTCAACCCCACGATTGAAAACCCTACAAGGAAAGAACGGACGGTATCGTTCACTTATAACCAATACG
CTCAGATGATGAACATCAGTAGGGAAAATGCTTATGGTGTATTAGCTAAAGCAACCAGAGAGCTGATGAC
GAGAACTGTGGAAATCAGGAATCCTTTGGTTAAAGGCTTTGAGATTTTCCAGTGGACAAACTATGCCAAG
TTCTCAAGCGAAAAATTAGAATTAGTTTTTAGTGAAGAGATATTGCCTTATCTTTTCCAGTTAAAAAAAT
TCATAAAATATAATCTGGAACATGTTAAGTCTTTTGAAAACAAATACTCTATGAGGATTTATGAGTGGTT
ATTAAAAGAACTAACACAAAAGAAAACTCACAAGGCAAATATAGAGATTAGCCTTGATGAATTTAAGTTC
ATGTTAATGCTTGAAAATAACTACCATGAGTTTAAAAGGCTTAACCAATGGGTTTTGAAACCAATAAGTA
AAGATTTAAACACTTACAGCAATATGAAATTGGTGGTTGATAAGCGAGGCCGCCCGACTGATACGTTGAT
TTTCCAAGTTGAACTAGATAGACAAATGGATCTCGTAACCGAACTTGAGAACAACCAGATAAAAATGAAT
GGTGACAAAATACCAACAACCATTACATCAGATTCCTACCTACATAACGGACTAAGAAAAACACTACACG
ATGCTTTAACTGCAAAAATTCAGCTCACCAGTTTTGAGGCAAAATTTTTGAGTGACATGCAAAGTAAGTA
TGATCTCAATGGTTCGTTCTCATGGCTCACGCAAAAACAACGAACCACACTAGAGAACATACTGGCTAAA
TACGGAAGGATCTGAGGTTCTTATGGCTCTTGTATCTATCAGTGAAGCATCAAGACTAACAAACAAAAGT
AGAACAACTGTTCACCGTTACATATCAAAGGGAAAACTGTCCATATGCACAGATGAAAACGGTGTAAAAA
AGATAGATACATCAGAGCTTTTACGAGTTTTTGGTGCATTCAAAGCTGTTCACCATGAACAGATCGACAA
TGTAACAGATGAACAGCATGTAACACCTAATAGAACAGGTGAAACCAGTAAAACAAAGCAACTAGAACAT
GAAATTGAACACCTGAGACAACTTGTTACAGCTCAACAGTCACACATAGACAGCCTGAAACAGGCGATGC
TGCTTATCGAATCAAAGCTGCCGACAACACGGGAGCCAGTGACGCCTCCCGTGGGGAAAAAATCATGGCA
ATTCTGGAAGAAATAGCGCTTTCAGCCGGCAAACCGGCTGAAGCCGGATCTGCGATTCTGATAACAAACT
AGCAACACCAGAACAGCCCGTTTGCGGGCAGCAAAACCCGTACTTTTGGACGTTCCGGCGGTTTTTTGTG
GCGAGTGGTGTTCGGGCGGTGCGCGCAAGATCCATTATGTTAAACGGGCGAGTTTACATCTCAAAACCGC
CCGCTTAACACCATCAGAAATCCTCAGCGCGATTTTAAGCACCAACCCCCCCCCGTAACACCCAAATCCA
TACTGAAAGTGGCTTTGTTGAATAAATCAGATTTCGGGTAAGTCTCCAACGCCAGCAACGCGGCCTTTTT
ACGGTTCCTGGCCTTTTGCTGGCCTTTTGCTCACATGTTCTTTCCTGCGTTATCCCCTGATTCTGTGGAT
AACCGTATTACCGCCTTTGAGTGAGCTGATACCGCTCGCCGCAGCCGAACGACCGAGCGCAGCGAGTCAG
TGAGCGAGGAAGCGGAAGAGCGCCCAATACGCAAACCGCCTCTCCCCGCGCGTTGGCCGATTCATTAATG
CAGCTGGCACGACAGGTTTCCCGACTGGAAAGCGGGCAGTGAGCGCAACGCAATTAATGTGAGTTAGCTC
ACTCATTAGGCACCCCAGGCTTTACACTTTATGCTTCCGGCTCGTATGTTGTGTGGAATTGTGAGCGGAT
AACAATTTCACACAGGAAACAGCTATGACCATGATTACGCCAAGCTTGCATGCCTGCAGGTCGACTCTAG
AGGATCCCCGGGTACCGAGCTCGAATTCACTGGCCGTCGTTTTACAACGTCGTGACTGGGAAAACCCTGG
CGTTACCCAACTTAATCGCCTTGCAGCACATCCCCCTTTCGCCAGCTGGCGTAATAGCGAAGAGGCCCGC
ACCGATCGCCCTTCCCAACAGTTGCGCAGCCTGAATGGCGAATGGCGCCTGATGCGGTATTTTCTCCTTA
CGCATCTGTGCGGTATTTCACACCGCATATGGTGCACTCTCAGTACAATCTGCTCTGATGCCGCATAGTT
AAGCCAGCCCCGACACCCGCCAACACCCGCTGACGCGCCCTGACGGGCTTGTCTGCTCCCGGCATCCGCT
TACAGACAAGCTGTGACCGTCTCCGGGAGCTGCATGTGTCAGAGGTTTTCACCGTCATCACCGAAACGCG
CGAGACGAAAGGGCCTCGTGATACGCCTATTTTTATAGGTTAATGTCATGATAATAATGGTTTCTTAGAC
GTCAGGTGGCACTTTTCGGGGAAATGTGCGCGGAACCCCTATTTGTTTATTTTTCTAAATACATTCAAAT
ATGTATCCGCTCATGAGACAATAACCCTGATAAATGCTTCAATAATATTGAAAAAGGAAGAGTATGAGTA
TTCAACATTTCCGTGTCGCCCTTATTCCCTTTTTTGCGGCATTTTGCCTTCCTGTTTTTGCTCACCCAGA
AACGCTGGTGAAAGTAAAAGATGCTGAAGATCAGTTGGGTGCACGAGTGGGTTACATCGAACTGGATCTC
AACAGCGGTAAGATCCTTGAGAGTTTTCGCCCCGAAGAACGTTTTCCAATGATGAGCACTTTTAAAGTTC
TGCTATGTGGCGCGGTATTATCCCGTATTGACGCCGGGCAAGAGCAACTCGGTCGCCGCATACACTATTC
TCAGAATGACTTGGTTGAGTACTCACCAGTCACAGAAAAGCATCTTACGGATGGCATGACAGTAAGAGAA
TTATGCAGTGCTGCCATAACCATGAGTGATAACACTGCGGCCAACTTACTTCTGACAACGATCGGAGGAC
CGAAGGAGCTAACCGCTTTTTTGCACAACATGGGGGATCATGTAACTCGCCTTGATCGTTGGGAACCGGA
GCTGAATGAAGCCATACCAAACGACGAGCGTGACACCACGATGCCTGTAGCAATGGCAACAACGTTGCGC
AAACTATTAACTGGCGAACTACTTACTCTAGCTTCCCGGCAACAATTAATAGACTGGATGGAGGCGGATA
AAGTTGCAGGACCACTTCTGCGCTCGGCCCTTCCGGCTGGCTGGTTTATTGCTGATAAATCTGGAGCCGG
TGAGCGTGGGTCTCGCGGTATCATTGCAGCACTGGGGCCAGATGGTAAGCCCTCCCGTATCGTAGTTATC
TACACGACGGGGAGTCAGGCAACTATGGATGAACGAAATAGACAGATCGCTGAGATAGGTGCCTCACTGA
TTAAGCATTGGTAACCTCGCTAACGGATTCACCACTCCGCAGACCCGCCATAAAACGCCCTGAGAAGCCC
GTGACGGGCTTTTCTTGTATTATGGGTAGTTTCCTTGCATGAATCCATAAAAGGCGCCTGTAGTGCCATT
TACCCCCATTCACTGCCAGAGCCGTGAGCGCAGCGAACTGAATGTCACGAAAAAGACAGCGACTCAGGTG
CCTGATGGTCGGAGACAAAAGGAATATTCAGCGATTTGCCCGAGCTTGCGAGGGTGCTACTTAAGCCTTT
AGGGTTTTAAGGTCTGTTTTGTAGAGGAGCAAACAGCGTTTGCGACATCCTTTTGTAATACTGCGGAACT
GACTAAAGTAGTGAGTTATACACAGGGCTGGGATCTATTCTTTTTATCTTTTTTTATTCTTTCTTTATTC
TATAAATTATAACCACTTGAATATAAAC
Features (pLannotate 1.2.2; 13 found; start..end, strand, type, name):
    185..1135    +  CDS            Rep101: RepA protein needed for replication with the pSC101 origin; rep101
   1915..2048    +  rep_origin     RSF ori (fragment): Plasmids containing the RSF 1030 origin of replication can be propagated in E. coli cells that contain additional plasmids with compatible origins.
   2050..2142    +  CDS            lacI (fragment): lac repressor; lacI; The lac repressor binds to the lac operator to inhibit transcription in E. coli. This inhibition can be relieved by adding lactose or isopropyl-β-D-thiogalactopyranoside (IPTG).
   2155..2176    +  protein_bind   CAP binding site: CAP binding activates transcription in the presence of cAMP. E. coli catabolite activator protein
   2191..2221    +  promoter       lac promoter: promoter for the E. coli lac operon
   2229..2245    +  protein_bind   lac operator: The lac repressor binds to the lac operator to inhibit transcription in E. coli. This inhibition can be relieved by adding lactose or isopropyl-β-D-thiogalactopyranoside (IPTG). lac repressor encoded by lacI
   2282..2338    -  misc_feature   MCS: pUC18/19 multiple cloning site
   2335..2492    +  CDS            lacZα (fragment): LacZα fragment of β-galactosidase; lacZ fragment
   2498..2597    -  misc_feature   bom (fragment): basis of mobility region from pBR322
   2699..2734    -  CDS            rop (fragment): Rop protein, which maintains plasmids at low copy number; rop
   2829..2933    +  promoter       AmpR promoter: bla
   2934..3794    +  CDS            AmpR: β-lactamase; bla; confers resistance to ampicillin, carbenicillin, and related antibiotics
   4143..137     +  rep_origin     pSC101 ori (across the origin): low-copy replication origin that requires the Rep101 protein
