[The description below was written by a language model from this plasmid's Addgene catalogue record and pLannotate feature annotations shown in this document.]
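Description:
pHBJT017 is a 4,228 bp empty bacterial cloning and expression vector designed as a low-copy counterpart to the familiar pUC19 and pSU19 plasmids, with which it shares its multiple cloning site. It belongs to a plasmid series built to allow rapid sub-cloning between vectors and use across various Enterobacteriaceae. Replication depends on the pSC101 origin together with the plasmid-encoded Rep101 (RepA) initiator protein, a pairing that keeps copy number low. This is useful when high gene dosage is toxic or distorts phenotypes. Selection is by ampicillin, through a β-lactamase gene (AmpR) driven by its native bla promoter. The parental backbone is listed as unknown.

The cloning region reproduces the pUC-type lac cassette: a CAP binding site, the lac promoter and the lac operator lie upstream of the pUC18/19 polylinker, which is followed by a lacZα segment annotated as a fragment. Inserts placed in the polylinker in the appropriate orientation can therefore be transcribed from the lac promoter. The record does not say whether blue/white screening by α-complementation is functional here. Only a short lacI fragment is annotated, so repression at the operator would rely on lac repressor supplied by the host.

The automated annotation also picks up short fragments of an RSF origin, the pBR322 bom region and rop. These are partial matches, most likely remnants carried over from the source plasmids during assembly, and the record does not indicate that they contribute to replication, mobilisation or copy-number control. No insert is present. The vector is intended as a recipient for genes moved between matching polylinkers of the series.
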