Addgene plasmid #225168: pHBJT017
Purpose: (Empty Backbone) Low copy cloning vector with same multiple cloning site as pUC19 and pSU19 (AmpR).
Depositing lab: Jenny-Lee Thomassin. Depositing organization: University of Saskatchewan. Publication: Generation of a plasmid series for rapid sub-cloning and use in various Enterobacteriaceae. Braun HG, Kanwal N, Rivera Lopez LF, Thomassin JL. J Biosci Bioeng. 2024 Sep 6:S1389-1723(24)00253-6. doi: 10.1016/j.jbiosc.2024.08.006. PubMed 39244484.
Backbone
  Vector backbone: Unknown
  Backbone size (bp): 4228
  Vector type: Bacterial Expression, Synthetic Biology
Growth in bacteria
  Bacterial resistance: Ampicillin, 100 μg/mL
  Growth temperature: 37°C
  Growth strain: DH5alpha
  Copy number: Low Copy
Gene/Insert
  Gene/Insert name: None
Terms and licenses: Academic/Nonprofit Terms; Industry Terms: Not Available to Industry
Depositor comments: Low copy plasmid (pSC101 ori and repA), pUC19 MCS, confers ampicillin resistance
How to cite: pHBJT017 was a gift from Jenny-Lee Thomassin (Addgene plasmid # 225168 ; http://n2t.net/addgene:225168 ; RRID:Addgene_225168)
